Addgene plasmid #40162: pFM116
Depositing lab: Geraldine Seydoux. Depositing organization: Johns Hopkins University and School of Medicine. Publication: Microtubules induce self-organization of polarized PAR domains in Caenorhabditis elegans zygotes. Motegi F, Zonies S, Hao Y, Cuenca AA, Griffin E, Seydoux G. Nat Cell Biol. 2011 Oct 9;13(11):1361-7. doi: 10.1038/ncb2354. PubMed 21983565.
Backbone
  Vector backbone: pGEX-6p-1
  Backbone manufacturer: GE
  Backbone size w/o insert (bp): 4900
  Vector type: Bacterial Expression
Growth in bacteria
  Bacterial resistance: Ampicillin, 100 μg/mL
  Growth temperature: 37°C
  Growth strain: DH5alpha
  Copy number: Unknown
Gene/Insert
  Gene/Insert name: par-3C+S950A (alt names: par-3C; par-3)
  Species: C. elegans (nematode)
  Mutation: C terminal portion of protein (aa840-1268); S950A
  GenBank ID: NC_003281.9
  Entrez Gene: par-3 (a.k.a. CELE_F54E7.3)
  Promoter: tac
  Tag / fusion protein: GST (N terminal on backbone)
  Cloning method: Restriction Enzyme; 5′ cloning site BamH1 (not destroyed); 3′ cloning site NotI (not destroyed)
  Sequencing primers: 5′ pGEX5
Terms and licenses: Academic/Nonprofit Terms; Industry Terms: Not Available to Industry
Depositor comments: Alternate plasmid name: pGEX6p1-par-3C+S950A
How to cite: pFM116 was a gift from Geraldine Seydoux (Addgene plasmid # 40162 ; http://n2t.net/addgene:40162 ; RRID:Addgene_40162)
