[The description below was written by a language model from this plasmid's Addgene catalogue record.]
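Description:
pFM116 (also recorded as pGEX6p1-par-3C+S950A) is a bacterial expression plasmid built on the commercial pGEX-6P-1 backbone, a roughly 4.9 kb vector designed for producing glutathione S-transferase (GST) fusion proteins in E. coli. It is propagated under ampicillin selection; the record lists the copy number as unknown and includes no feature table, so the origin of replication and other backbone elements are not itemised here.

The insert encodes a C-terminal fragment of the Caenorhabditis elegans polarity protein PAR-3, spanning amino acids 840 to 1268 and carrying a serine-to-alanine substitution at position 950. It was cloned between the BamHI and NotI sites, both of which are retained, placing it in frame downstream of the backbone-encoded GST so that the tag sits at the N terminus of the fusion. Expression is driven by the tac promoter, a hybrid trp/lac promoter that is normally inducible with IPTG in bacterial hosts. The GST moiety allows the fusion protein to be captured on glutathione resin, and vectors of the pGEX-6P series generally place a protease cleavage site between GST and the insert for optional tag removal, although the record does not mention this explicitly.

Replacing a serine with alanine is a common way to eliminate a candidate phosphorylation site, so this construct most likely serves as a non-phosphorylatable recombinant PAR-3 fragment, but the record does not state its specific purpose. It is associated with a study of how PAR polarity domains become organised in C. elegans zygotes.
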