>Addgene plasmid #40162 | pFM116 | addgene partial sequence | sequence record 51958 | pGEX3
ACGCGCGAGGCAGATCGTCAGTCAGTCACGATGCGGCCGCCTAGCCTCGTTCGATGGCCGAAGCGGCTGC
GATCCGTACCGGCGATGATCCGTACGAGGACTTGATGACCGGAGCGGCGCCGACTGCTCCACCGCCAGTG
TACGCGAACCACGAGTTGAACATGTGATGGTAGTCGGCGTTACCACGTCCACTACCGCTACCCTGTTGAT
ATCTCGTTGATTGTTGGGGAATTTGTTGATGGTAGGCGACGTCTTCATCGTATTCGGCGGGATAGACACG
ACGCATCGCTCCACTGGTTTTCGAGATACTTCCACTGGAGGTTTGTGGTGGTATTCGGGAACCGACATGG
TACGCATTAGATGCTGGTAATCCATAGTTGACATAGGACGACGTGTTGATCGGTGAATTACCGCTGGTAC
TCTGTTGTCTGTAAATGTATTCGTCTTCATCGATGATTGGGCCCCCACGCGGGTGATAGCGATGGGCCGC
GTATCGATCGTAGAGCTCAGAGTCGGCGTACGACTCATATCCGGAAGTCGTATTATGGGGATACTGTGGA
ATGAGTCCATATGGTTCACCATAATCTACAAATACATTTCCACCACTTCCACGTCGTTGTGATTGATGTG
GTGGTAGAGGAGGTGGAGCACGTTCAGATGATCCATTATTTCTTTCATCAATTATTGATTTAGGTC
