>Addgene plasmid #40162 | pFM116 | addgene partial sequence | sequence record 53236 | pGEX5
AGTTCTGTTCCAGGGGCCCCTGGGATCCCGGAATGATGAATCAGAACTTCCTGATTCGGCTGATCCGTTT
AATCGGGAAGGTCTCGGAAGGAAAAGTCTCAGTGAAAAAAGAGGAATGGGAGCAGCTGCTGATCCACAGC
ACATCAAATTGTTCCAAGATATCAAACATCAGAGACAGAATAGTGCTCCGACGTCTTCAACTCAAAAACG
AAGCAAATCTCAACCTCGATCTTCGTCACAACGGAACTACCGTAGTCCCATGAAGCTTGTAGATCTTCCG
ACAACTGCTGCGGCTTCTGCTTCTACGAATTCTCAGAATCTCGACGACTCTGATATGCTGAATCGCCGTT
CTCAGGCGATGGAAAGTATAAATCGGCCAGTGGAGAGCATTCTCCGTGGAACGGGGCAAATTCCAACAGG
ATCATCTTCAAAAGTTCAATTTATGCAAGCAGCGAGTCCTGATCAACATCCATTTCCACCTGGAGCCGCA
TTGCTTAGATTGAAGAATGAAGAGAGTCGATCAAGAGATAAATCAAGAAGAAAGAGTATGGGAAACCCTT
TCAGTGCGATGCGAAACTTCTTTGGATTCGGAAGCAAATCAAGAGATGCATCACCAGAAAAAACACCGAC
TGAATCAGTTCAATTAAGATCTGTAGAACGACCTAAATCAATAATTGATGAAAGAAATAATGGATCATCT
GAACGTGCTCCACCTCCTCTACCACCACATCAATCACAACGACGTGGAAGTGGTGGAAATGTATTTGTAG
ATTATGGTGAACCATATGGACTCATTCCACAGTATCCCCATAATACGACTTCCGGATATGAGTCGTACGC
CGACTCTGAGCTCTACGATCGATACGCGGCC
